>Addgene plasmid #32132 | pJFRC150-20XUAS-IVS-Flp1::PEST | depositor full sequence | sequence record 36291 | pJFRC150-20XUAS-IVS-Flp1::PEST sequence 9549 bps
GACTCAGGTGGCACTTTTCGGGGAAATGTGCGCGGAACCCCTATTTGTTTATTTTTCTAAATACATTCAA
ATATGTATCCGCTCATGAGACAATAACCCTGATAAATGCTTCAATAATATTGAAAAAGGAAGAGTATGAG
TATTCAACATTTCCGTGTCGCCCTTATTCCCTTTTTTGCGGCATTTTGCCTTCCTGTTTTTGCTCACCCA
GAAACGCTGGTGAAAGTAAAAGATGCTGAAGATCAGTTGGGTGCACGAGTGGGTTACATCGAACTGGATC
TCAACAGCGGTAAGATCCTTGAGAGTTTTCGCCCCGAAGAACGTTTTCCAATGATGAGCACTTTTAAAGT
TCTGCTATGTGGCGCGGTATTATCCCGTATTGACGCCGGGCAAGAGCAACTCGGTCGCCGCATACACTAT
TCTCAGAATGACTTGGTTGAGTACTCACCAGTCACAGAAAAGCATCTTACGGATGGCATGACAGTAAGAG
AATTATGCAGTGCTGCCATAACCATGAGTGATAACACTGCGGCCAACTTACTTCTGACAACGATCGGAGG
ACCGAAGGAGCTAACCGCTTTTTTGCACAACATGGGGGATCATGTAACTCGCCTTGATCGTTGGGAACCG
GAGCTGAATGAAGCCATACCAAACGACGAGCGTGACACCACGATGCCTGTAGCAATGGCAACAACGTTGC
GCAAACTATTAACTGGCGAACTACTTACTCTAGCTTCCCGGCAACAATTAATAGACTGGATGGAGGCGGA
TAAAGTTGCAGGACCACTTCTGCGCTCGGCCCTTCCGGCTGGCTGGTTTATTGCTGATAAATCTGGAGCC
GGTGAGCGTGGGTCTCGCGGTATCATTGCAGCACTGGGGCCAGATGGTAAGCCCTCCCGTATCGTAGTTA
TCTACACGACGGGGAGTCAGGCAACTATGGATGAACGAAATAGACAGATCGCTGAGATAGGTGCCTCACT
GATTAAGCATTGGTAACTGTCAGACCAAGTTTACTCATATATACTTTAGATTGATTTAAAACTTCATTTT
TAATTTAAAAGGATCTAGGTGAAGATCCTTTTTGATAATCTCATGACCAAAATCCCTTAACGTGAGTTTT
CGTTCCACTGAGCGTCAGACCCCGTAGAAAAGATCAAAGGATCTTCTTGAGATCCTTTTTTTCTGCGCGT
AATCTGCTGCTTGCAAACAAAAAAACCACCGCTACCAGCGGTGGTTTGTTTGCCGGATCAAGAGCTACCA
ACTCTTTTTCCGAAGGTAACTGGCTTCAGCAGAGCGCAGATACCAAATACTGTTCTTCTAGTGTAGCCGT
AGTTAGGCCACCACTTCAAGAACTCTGTAGCACCGCCTACATACCTCGCTCTGCTAATCCTGTTACCAGT
GGCTGCTGCCAGTGGCGATAAGTCGTGTCTTACCGGGTTGGACTCAAGACGATAGTTACCGGATAAGGCG
CAGCGGTCGGGCTGAACGGGGGGTTCGTGCACACAGCCCAGCTTGGAGCGAACGACCTACACCGAACTGA
GATACCTACAGCGTGAGCTATGAGAAAGCGCCACGCTTCCCGAAGGGAGAAAGGCGGACAGGTATCCGGT
AAGCGGCAGGGTCGGAACAGGAGAGCGCACGAGGGAGCTTCCAGGGGGAAACGCCTGGTATCTTTATAGT
CCTGTCGGGTTTCGCCACCTCTGACTTGAGCGTCGATTTTTGTGATGCTCGTCAGGGGGGCGGAGCCTAT
GGAAAAACGCCAGCAACGCGGCCTTTTTACGGTTCCTGGCCTTTTGCTGGCCTTTTGCTCACATGTTACC
GTCGACGATGTAGGTCACGGTCTCGAAGCCGCGGTGCGGGTGCCAGGGCGTGCCCTTGGGCTCCCCGGGC
GCGTACTCCACCTCACCCATCTGGTCCATCATGATGAACGGGTCGAGGTGGCGGTAGTTGATCCCGGCGA
ACGCGCGGCGCACCGGGAAGCCCTCGCCCTCGAAACCGCTGGGCGCGGTGGTCACGGTGAGCACGGGACG
TGCGACGGCGTCGGCGGGTGCGGATACGCGGGGCAGCGTCAGCGGGTTCTCGACGGTCACGGCGGGCATG
TCGACAAGCCGAACATATGGGCGCGCCTAGTATGTATGTAAGTTAATAAAACCCATTTTTGCGGAAAGTA
GATAAAAAAAACATTTTTTTTTTTTACTGCACTGGATATCATTGAACTTATCTGATCAGTTTTAAATTTA
CTTCGATCCAAGGGTATTTGATGTACCAGGTTCTTTCGATTACCTCTCACTCAAAATGACATTCCACTCA
AAGTCAGCGCTGTTTGCCTCCTTCTCTGTCCACAGAAATATCGCCGTCTCTTTCGCCGCTGCGTCCGCTA
TCTCTTTCGCCACCGTTTGTAGCGTTACGTAGCGTCAATGTCCGCCTTCAGTTGCATTTTGTCAGCGGTT
TCGTGACGAAGCTCCAAGCGGTTTACGCCATCAATTAAACACAAAGTGCTGTGCCAAAACTCCTCTCGCT
TCTTATTTTTGTTTGTTTTTTGAGTGATTGGGGTGGTGATTGGTTTTGGGTGGGTAAGCAGGGGAAAGTG
TGAAAAATCCCGGCAATGGGCCAAGAGGATCAGGAGCTATTAATTCGCGGAGGCAGCAAACACCCATCTG
CCGAGCATCTGAACAATGTGAGTAGTACATGTGCATACATCTTAAGTTCACTTGATCTATAGGAACTGCG
ATTGCAACATCAAATTGTATGCGGCGTGAGAACTGCGACCCACAAAAATCCCAAACCGCAATTGCACAAA
CAAATAGTGACACGAAACAGATTATTCTGGTAGCTGTTCTCGCTATATAAGACAATTTTTGAGATCATAT
CATGATCAAGACATCTAAAGGCATTCATTTTCGACTATATTCTTTTTTACAAAAAATATAACAACCAGAT
ATTTTAAGCTGATCCTAGATGCACAAAAAATAAATAAAAGTATAAACCTACTTCGTAGGATACTTCGGGG
TACTTTTTGTTCGGGGTTAGATGAGCATAACGCTAGTAGTTGATATTTGAGATCCCCTATCATTGCAGGG
TGACAGCGGAGCGGCTTCGCAGAGCTGCATTAACCAGGGCTTCGGGCAGGCCAAAAACTACGGCACGCTC
CGGCCACCCAGTCCGCCGGAGGACTCCGGTTCAGGGAGCGGCCAACTAGCCGAGAACCTCACCTATGCCT
GGCACAATATGGACATCTTTGGGGCGGTCAATCAGCCGGGCTCCGGATGGCGGCAGCTGGTCAACCGGAC
ACGCGGACTATTCTGCAACGAGCGACACATACCGGCGCCCAGGAAACATTTGCTCAAGAACGGTGAGTTT
CTATTCGCAGTCGGCTGATCTGTGTGAAATCTTAATAAAGGGTCCAATTACCAATTTGAAACTCAGTTTG
CGGCGTGGCCTATCCGGGCGAACTTTTGGCCGTGATGGGCAGTTCCGGTGCCGGAAAGACGACCCTGCTG
AATGCCCTTGCCTTTCGATCGCCGCAGGGCATCCAAGTATCGCCATCCGGGATGCGACTGCTCAATGGCC
AACCTGTGGACGCCAAGGAGATGCAGGCCAGGTGCGCCTATGTCCAGCAGGATGACCTCTTTATCGGCTC
CCTAACGGCCAGGGAACACCTGATTTTCCAAGCCATGGTGCGGATGCCACGACATCTGACCTATCGGCAG
CGAGTGGCCCGCGTGGATCAGGTGATCCAGGAGCTTTCGCTCAGCAAATGTCAGCACACGATCATCGGTG
TGCCCGGCAGGGTGAAAGGTCTGTCCGGCGGAGAAAGGAAGCGTCTGGCATTCGCCTCCGAGGCTCTAAC
CGATCCGCCGCTTCTGATCTGCGATGAGCCCACCTCCGGACTGGACTCCTTTACCGCCCACAGCGTCGTC
CAGGTGCTGAAGAAGCTGTCGCAGAAGGGCAAGACCGTCATCCTGACCATTCATCAGCCGTCTTCCGAGC
TGTTTGAGCTCTTTGACAAGATCCTTCTGATGGCCGAGGGCAGGGTAGCTTTCTTGGGCACTCCCAGCGA
AGCCGTCGACTTCTTTTCCTAGTGAGTTCGATGTGTTTATTAAGGGTATCTAGTATTACATAACATCTCA
ACTCCTATCCAGCGTGGGTGCCCAGTGTCCTACCAACTACAATCCGGCGGACTTTTACGTACAGGTGTTG
GCCGTTGTGCCCGGACGGGAGATCGAGTCCCGTGATCGGATCGCCAAGATATGCGACAATTTTGCCATTA
GCAAAGTAGCCCGGGATATGGAGCAGTTGTTGGCCACCAAAAATCTGGAGAAGCCACTGGAGCAGCCGGA
GAATGGGTACACCTACAAGGCCACCTGGTTCATGCAGTTCCGGGCGGTCCTGTGGCGATCCTGGCTGTCG
GTGCTCAAGGAACCACTCCTCGTAAAAGTGCGACTTATTCAGACAACGGTGAGTGGTTCCAGTGGAAACA
AATGATATAACGCTTACAATTCTTGGAAACAAATTCGCTAGATTTTAGATAGAATTGCCTGATTCCACAC
CCTTCTTAGTTTTTTTCAATGAGATGTATAGTTTATAGTTTTGCAGAAGATAAATAAATTTCATTTAACT
CGCGAATATTAATGAGATGCGAGTAACATTTTAATTTGCAGATGGTTGCCATCTTGATTGGCCTCATCTT
TTTGGGCCAACAACTCACGCAAGTGGGTGTGATGAATATCAACGGAGCCATCTTCCTCTTCCTGACCAAC
ATGACCTTTCAAAACGTCTTTGCCACGATAAATGTAAGTCATGTTTAGAATACATTTGCATTTCAATAAT
TTACTAACTTTCTAATGAATCGATTCGATTTAGGTGTTCACCTCAGAGCTGCCAGTTTTTATGAGGGAGG
CCCGAAGTCGACTTTATCGCTGTGACACATACTTTCTGGGCAAAACGATTGCCGAATTGCCGCTTTTTCT
CACAGTGCCACTGGTCTTCACGGCGATTGCCTATCCGATGATCGGACTGCGGGCCGGAGTGCTGCACTTC
TTCAACTGCCTGGCGCTGGTCACTCTGGTGGCCAATGTGTCAACGTCCTTCGGATATCTAATATCCTGCG
CCAGCTCCTCGACCTCGATGGCGCTGTCTGTGGGTCCGCCGGTTATCATACCATTCCTGCTCTTTGGCGG
CTTCTTCTTGAACTCGGGCTCGGTGCCAGTATACCTCAAATGGTTGTCGTACCTCTCATGGTTCCGTTAC
GCCAACGAGGGTCTGCTGATTAACCAATGGGCGGACGTGGAGCCGGGCGAAATTAGCTGCACATCGTCGA
ACACCACGTGCCCCAGTTCGGGCAAGGTCATCCTGGAGACGCTTAACTTCTCCGCCGCCGATCTGCCGCT
GGACTACGTGGGTCTGGCCATTCTCATCGTGAGCTTCCGGGTGCTCGCATATCTGGCTCTAAGACTTCGG
GCCCGACGCAAGGAGTAGCCGACATATATCCGAAATAACTGCTTGTTTTTTTTTTTTACCATTATTACCA
TCGTGTTTACTGTTTATTGCCCCCTCAAAAAGCTAATGTAATTATATTTGTGCCAATAAAAACAAGATAT
GACCTATAGAATACAAGTATTTCCCCTTCGAACATCCCCACAAGTAGACTTTGGATTTGTCTTCTAACCA
AAAGACTTACACACCTGCATACCTTACATCAAAAACTCGTTTATCGCTACATAAAACACCGGGATATATT
TTTTATATACATACTTTTCAAATCGCGCGCCCTCTTCATAATTCACCTCCACCACACCACGTTTCGTAGT
TGCTCTTTCGCTGTCTCCCACCCGCTCTCCGCAACACATTCACCTTTTGTTCGACGACCTTGGAGCGACT
GTCGTTAGTTCCGCGCGATTCGGTTCGCTCAAATGGTTCCGAGTGGTTCATTTCGTCTCAATAGAAATTA
GTAATAAATATTTGTATGTACAATTTATTTGCTCCAATATATTTGTATATATTTCCCTCACAGCTATATT
TATTCTAATTTAATATTATGACTTTTTAAGGTAATTTTTTGTGACCTGTTCGGAGTGATTAGCGTTACAA
TTTGAACTGAAAGTGACATCCAGTGTTTGTTCCTTGTGTAGATGCATCTCAAAAAAATGGTGGGCATAAT
AGTGTTGTTTATATATATCAAAAATAACAACTATAATAATAAGAATACATTTAATTTAGAAAATGCTTGG
ATTTCACTGGAACTAGGGCGCGCCTCCGGAACATAATGGTGCAGGGCGCTGACTTCCGCGTTTCCAGACT
TTACGAAACACGGAAACCGAAGACCATTCATGTTGTTGCTCAGGTCGCAGACGTTTTGCAGCAGCAGTCG
CTTCACGTTCGCTCGCGTATCGGTGATTCATTCTGCTAACCAGTAAGGCAACCCCGCCAGCCTAGCCGGG
TCCTCAACGACAGGAGCACGATCATGCGCACCCGTGGCCAGGGCCGCAAGCTTGCATGCCTGCAGGTCGG
AGTACTGTCCTCCGAGCGGAGTACTGTCCTCCGAGCGGAGTACTGTCCTCCGAGCGGAGTACTGTCCTCC
GAGCGGAGTACTGTCCTCCGAGCGGAGACTCTAGCCCTAGGGCATGCCTGCAGGTCGGAGTACTGTCCTC
CGAGCGGAGTACTGTCCTCCGAGCGGAGTACTGTCCTCCGAGCGGAGTACTGTCCTCCGAGCGGAGTACT
GTCCTCCGAGCGGAGACTCTAGCGCTAGCGCATGCCTGCAGGTCGGAGTACTGTCCTCCGAGCGGAGTAC
TGTCCTCCGAGCGGAGTACTGTCCTCCGAGCGGAGTACTGTCCTCCGAGCGGAGTACTGTCCTCCGAGCG
GAGACTCTAGCACTAGTGCATGCCTGCAGGTCGGAGTACTGTCCTCCGAGCGGAGTACTGTCCTCCGAGC
GGAGTACTGTCCTCCGAGCGGAGTACTGTCCTCCGAGCGGAGTACTGTCCTCCGAGCGGAGACTCTAGCG
ACGTCGAGCGCCGGAGTATAAATAGAGGCGCTTCGTCTACGGAGCGACAATTCAATTCAAACAAGCAAAG
TGAACACGTCGCTAAGCGAAAGCTAAGCAAATAAACAAGCGCAGCTGAACAAGCTAAACAATCTGCAGTA
AAGTGCAAGTTAAAGTGAATCAATTAAAAGTAACCAGCAACCAAGTAAATCAACTGCAACTACTGAAATC
TGCCAAGAAGTAATTATTGAATACAAGAAGAGAACTCTGAATAGATCTAAAAGGTAGGTTCAACCACTGA
TGCCTAGGCACACCGAAACGACTAACCCTAATTCTTATCCTTTACTTCAGGCGGCCGCGGCTCGAGAATC
AAAATGCCGCAGTTTGATATCCTCTGCAAGACCCCACCAAAGGTGTTGGTGCGTCAATTCGTGGAGCGAT
TTGAGAGGCCGTCGGGTGAGAAGATCGCCCTGTGCGCTGCCGAGTTGACCTATTTGTGTTGGATGATCAC
TCATAATGGCACCGCGATTAAGCGCGCTACCTTTATGAGCTATAACACTATCATTAGCAATTCCCTGTCC
TTTGACATAGTAAACAAGTCCCTGCAGTTTAAATACAAGACTCAGAAGGCCACTATATTGGAGGCTTCGC
TGAAAAAGTTGATCCCGGCATGGGAGTTCACGATCATCCCATACTACGGTCAGAAACACCAGAGCGATAT
TACCGATATTGTAAGCAGCCTCCAGCTGCAGTTTGAGTCCAGCGAAGAGGCTGATAAGGGTAATAGTCAC
AGCAAAAAGATGCTGAAGGCACTGCTGTCCGAGGGCGAAAGCATCTGGGAGATTACTGAGAAAATCCTGA
ACTCGTTTGAGTACACCAGCCGATTCACCAAGACGAAGACCCTGTACCAGTTCCTCTTTTTGGCAACCTT
CATCAATTGTGGTCGCTTCAGTGACATCAAAAACGTGGACCCTAAATCGTTCAAGCTGGTGCAGAATAAG
TACCTGGGTGTTATCATCCAGTGCTTGGTTACCGAGACTAAGACCTCCGTGTCCAGGCACATTTATTTCT
TCTCCGCAAGGGGTCGCATCGATCCGCTGGTATACTTGGATGAGTTCCTTCGGAATAGTGAACCAGTCTT
GAAGCGCGTGAACAGGACGGGCAATTCCAGTAGCAACAAGCAAGAGTACCAGCTGCTGAAGGATAATCTT
GTTCGGTCGTACAACAAAGCCTTGAAGAAAAATGCGCCATACTCGATCTTTGCAATCAAGAATGGTCCCA
AGAGTCATATTGGCCGGCACCTGATGACCAGTTTCTTGTCCATGAAGGGTCTGACTGAGCTCACAAACGT
CGTTGGCAACTGGTCGGACAAGCGAGCGAGTGCCGTCGCCCGCACGACATACACCCACCAGATCACGGCC
ATACCAGATCACTATTTCGCGCTGGTGTCGCGTTATTATGCCTATGATCCCATCAGCAAGGAGATGATCG
CGCTGAAGGACGAAACCAATCCAATCGAGGAGTGGCAGCATATCGAGCAACTTAAGGGAAGCGCTGAGGG
TAGCATCCGTTACCCCGCCTGGAACGGCATCATCAGCCAGGAGGTTCTGGATTACCTGAGCTCCTACATC
AATCGCCGTATTGGATCCCATGGCTTCCCTCCAGAGGTGGAGGAGCAAGATGATGGCACTCTCCCCATGA
GCTGCGCTCAAGAGAGTGGCATGGATCGTCACCCCGCTGCTTGCGCCTCGGCTCGCATCAACGTGTAATC
TAGAGGATCTTTGTGAAGGAACCTTACTTCTGTGGTGTGACATAATTGGACAAACTACCTACAGAGATTT
AAAGCTCTAAGGTAAATATAAAATTTTTAAGTGTATAATGTGTTAAACTACTGATTCTAATTGTTTGTGT
ATTTTAGATTCCAACCTATGGAACTGATGAATGGGAGCAGTGGTGGAATGCCTTTAATGAGGAAAACCTG
TTTTGCTCAGAAGAAATGCCATCTAGTGATGATGAGGCTACTGCTGACTCTCAACATTCTACTCCTCCAA
AAAAGAAGAGAAAGGTAGAAGACCCCAAGGACTTTCCTTCAGAATTGCTAAGTTTTTTGAGTCATGCTGT
GTTTAGTAATAGAACTCTTGCTTGCTTTGCTATTTACACCACAAAGGAAAAAGCTGCACTGCTATACAAG
AAAATTATGGAAAAATATTTGATGTATAGTGCCTTGACTAGAGATCATAATCAGCCATACCACATTTGTA
GAGGTTTTACTTGCTTTAAAAAACCTCCCACACCTCCCCCTGAACCTGAAACATAAAATGAATGCAATTG
TTGTTGTTAACTTGTTTATTGCAGCTTATAATGGTTACAAATAAAGCAATAGCATCACAAATTTCACAAA
TAAAGCATTTTTTTCACTGCATTCTAGTTGTGGTTTGTCCAAACTCATCAATGTATCTTATCATGTCTGG
ATCGATCTGGCCGGCCGTTTAAACGAATTCTTGAAGACGAAAGGGCCTCGTGATACGCCTATTTTTATAG
GTTAATGTCATGATAATAATGGTTTCTTA
Features (pLannotate 1.2.2; 22 found; start..end, strand, type, name):
     31..135     +  promoter       AmpR promoter: bla
    136..996     +  CDS            AmpR: β-lactamase; bla; confers resistance to ampicillin, carbenicillin, and related antibiotics
   1167..1755    +  rep_origin     ori: high-copy-number ColE1/pMB1/pBR322/pUC origin of replication
   1842..1911    +  protein_bind   attB: attB site for the φC31 integrase (Groth et al., 2000) phage φC31 integrase
   2606..5478    +  CDS            mini-white: Drosophila white gene eye color pigment; white; This is a modified version of the white gene lacking part of the first intron.
   6251..6406    +  CDS            YPB1_ECOLX (fragment): Protein predicted: Swiss-Prot protein existence level 4. From Escherichia coli.
   6488..6509    -  misc_feature   MCS (fragment): pUC18/19 multiple cloning site
   6508..6602    +  protein_bind   5X UAS: five tandem copies of the "ScaI site" 17-mer CGGAGTACTGTCCTCCG, an upstream activating sequence (UAS) that efficiently binds yeast Gal4 (Webster et al., 1988; Pfeiffer et al., 2010) GAL4
   6636..6730    +  protein_bind   5X UAS: five tandem copies of the "ScaI site" 17-mer CGGAGTACTGTCCTCCG, an upstream activating sequence (UAS) that efficiently binds yeast Gal4 (Webster et al., 1988; Pfeiffer et al., 2010) GAL4
   6764..6858    +  protein_bind   5X UAS: five tandem copies of the "ScaI site" 17-mer CGGAGTACTGTCCTCCG, an upstream activating sequence (UAS) that efficiently binds yeast Gal4 (Webster et al., 1988; Pfeiffer et al., 2010) GAL4
   6877..6893    -  misc_feature   MCS (fragment): pUC18/19 multiple cloning site
   6892..6986    +  protein_bind   5X UAS: five tandem copies of the "ScaI site" 17-mer CGGAGTACTGTCCTCCG, an upstream activating sequence (UAS) that efficiently binds yeast Gal4 (Webster et al., 1988; Pfeiffer et al., 2010) GAL4
   7011..7249    +  promoter       hsp70 promoter: Drosophila melanogaster hsp70Bb promoter
   7264..7330    +  intron         Mhc intron: modified Drosophila myosin heavy chain intron 16 (Pfeiffer et al., 2010)
   7354..8622    +  CDS            FLP1: FLP_YEAST - Experimental evidence at protein level: Swiss-Prot protein existence level 1. Part of the plasmid amplification system, which corrects any decrease in copy number caused by a rare missegregation event. Catalyzes the recombination between the large inverted repetitions of the 2-micron plasmid during plasmid replication. This recombination event changes the direction of one of the two replication forks in the bidirectionally replicating molecule, effectively resulting in multiple rounds of replication from a single initiation event. Binds specifically to the FLP recognition target (F
   8614..8745    +  CDS            Odc1 (fragment): DCOR_MOUSE - Also known as Odc. Experimental evidence at protein level: Swiss-Prot protein existence level 1. Catalyzes the first and rate-limiting step of polyamine biosynthesis that converts ornithine into putrescine, which is the precursor for the polyamines, spermidine and spermine. Polyamines are essential for cell proliferation and are implicated in cellular processes, ranging from DNA replication to apoptosis. From Mus musculus (Mouse).
   8756..8830    +  CDS            small t antigen (fragment): SV40 (simian virus 40) small t antigen
   8832..8897    +  intron         small t intron: SV40 (simian virus 40) small t antigen intron
   9027..9047    +  CDS            SV40 NLS: nuclear localization signal of SV40 (simian virus 40) large T antigen
   9054..9188    +  CDS            LT_POVHA (fragment): Protein inferred from homology: Swiss-Prot protein existence level 3. Isoform large T antigen is a key early protein essential for both driving viral replication and inducing cellular transformation. Plays a role in viral genome replication by driving entry of quiescent cells into the cell cycle and by autoregulating the synthesis of viral early mRNA. Displays highly oncogenic activities by corrupting the host cellular checkpoint mechanisms that guard cell division and the transcription, replication, and repair of DNA. Participates in the modulation of cellular gene expression preceeding viral
   9213..9296    +  CDS            large T antigen (fragment): large T antigen from SV40 (simian virus 40)
   9319..9453    +  polyA_signal   SV40 poly(A) signal: SV40 polyadenylation signal
