[The description below was written by a language model from this plasmid's Addgene catalogue record and pLannotate feature annotations shown in this document.]
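Description:
pJFRC150-20XUAS-IVS-Flp1::PEST is a 9,549-bp Drosophila transgenesis and expression plasmid built on the pJFRC7-20XUAS-IVS-mCD8::GFP backbone, with the original reporter replaced by a destabilised Flp recombinase cloned between XhoI and XbaI sites. In bacteria it is maintained as a high-copy plasmid through a ColE1/pUC-type origin and selected with ampicillin via the bla gene. For fly work it carries a φC31 attB site, which allows integrase-mediated insertion into defined attP landing sites in the genome. It also carries a mini-white eye-colour marker for identifying transformants.

The expression cassette is GAL4-responsive. Four tandem 5X UAS blocks (20 GAL4-binding sites in total) sit upstream of the Drosophila hsp70Bb promoter, followed by a modified myosin heavy chain intron (the "IVS"), a standard element for boosting transgene expression. The coding sequence is the S. cerevisiae 2-micron plasmid FLP1 recombinase, recorded as having aspartic acid at amino acid 5. It is fused at its C terminus to a PEST degradation sequence, which the annotation matches to a fragment of mouse ornithine decarboxylase. This tag is expected to shorten the protein's half-life, so that recombinase activity more closely follows the period of GAL4 expression. The transcript ends in an SV40-derived 3′ region containing the small t intron and the SV40 polyadenylation signal; the small t and large T antigen "CDS" fragments and NLS annotated there are part of this untranslated terminator segment rather than expressed products.

The construct comes from a study of site-specific recombinases for manipulating animal genomes. It is suited to driving FRT-directed recombination in GAL4-defined cell populations in flies.
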