Addgene plasmid #32132: pJFRC150-20XUAS-IVS-Flp1::PEST
Depositing lab: Gerald Rubin. Depositing organization: HHMI, Janelia Research Campus. Publication: Multiple new site-specific recombinases for use in manipulating animal genomes. Nern A, Pfeiffer BD, Svoboda K, Rubin GM. Proc Natl Acad Sci U S A. 2011 Aug 9. 10.1073/pnas.1111704108 PubMed 21831835.
Backbone
  Vector backbone: pJFRC7-20XUAS-IVS-mCD8::GFP
  Vector type: Insect Expression
Growth in bacteria
  Bacterial resistance: Ampicillin, 100 μg/mL
  Growth temperature: 37°C
  Growth strain: Top10/P3
  Copy number: High Copy
Gene/Insert
  Gene/Insert name: Flippase1::PEST
  Species: S. cerevisiae (budding yeast)
  Mutation: Aspartic Acid at Amino Acid 5
  Tag / fusion protein: PEST (C terminal on insert)
  Cloning method: Restriction Enzyme; 5′ cloning site XhoI (not destroyed); 3′ cloning site XbaI (not destroyed)
  Sequencing primers: 5′ hsp70 F: GAGCGCCGGAGTATAAATAGAG; 3′ SV40 R: CCATTCATCAGTTCCATAGG
Terms and licenses: Academic/Nonprofit Terms; Industry Terms: Not Available to Industry
How to cite: pJFRC150-20XUAS-IVS-Flp1::PEST was a gift from Gerald Rubin (Addgene plasmid # 32132 ; http://n2t.net/addgene:32132 ; RRID:Addgene_32132)
