>Addgene plasmid #32132 | pJFRC150-20XUAS-IVS-Flp1::PEST | addgene partial sequence | sequence record 38074 | hsp70-R2 5'-CGACGTGTTCACTTTGCTTG-3'
AGCGCCTCTATTTATACTCCGGCGCTCGACGTCGCTAGAGTCTCCGCTCGGAGGACAGTACTCCGCTCGG
AGGACAGTACTCCGCTCGGAGGACAGTACTCCGCTCGGAGGACAGTACTCCGCTCGGAGGACAGTACTCC
GACCTGCAGGCATGCACTAGTGCTAGAGTCTCCGCTCGGAGGACAGTACTCCGCTCGGAGGACAGTACTC
CGCTCGGAGGACAGTACTCCGCTCGGAGGACAGTACTCCGCTCGGAGGACAGTACTCCGACCTGCAGGCA
TGCGCTAGCGCTAGAGTCTCCGCTCGGAGGACAGTACTCCGCTCGGAGGACAGTACTCCGCTCGGAGGAC
AGTACTCCGCTCGGAGGACAGTACTCCGCTCGGAGGACAGTACTCCGACCTGCAGGCATGCCCTAGGGCT
AGAGTCTCCGCTCGGAGGACAGTACTCCGCTCGGAGGACAGTACTCCGCTCGGAGGACAGTACTCCGCTC
GGAGGACAGTACTCCGCTCGGAGGACAGTACTCCGACCTGCAGGCATGCAAGCTTGCGGCCCTGGCCACG
GGTGCGCATGATCGTGCTCCTGTCGTTGAGGACCCGGCTAGGCTGGCGGGGTTGCCTTACTGGTTAGCAG
AATGAATCACCGATACGCGAGCGAACGTGAAGCGACTGCTGCTGCAAAACGTCTGCGACCTGAGCAACAA
CATGAATGGTCTTCGGTTTCCGTGTTTCGTAAAGTCTGGAAACGCGGAAG
