>Addgene plasmid #32132 | pJFRC150-20XUAS-IVS-Flp1::PEST | addgene partial sequence | sequence record 38075 | SV40pA-R 5'-GAAATTTGTGATGCTATTGC-3'
AGTTAACAACAACAATTGCATTCATTTTATGTTTCAGGTTCAGGGGGAGGTGTGGGAGGTTTTTTAAAGC
AAGTAAAACCTCTACAAATGTGGTATGGCTGATTATGATCTCTAGTCAAGGCACTATACATCAAATATTT
TTCCATAATTTTCTTGTATAGCAGTGCAGCTTTTTCCTTTGTGGTGTAAATAGCAAAGCAAGCAAGAGTT
CTATTACTAAACACAGCATGACTCAAAAAACTTAGCAATTCTGAAGGAAAGTCCTTGGGGTCTTCTACCT
TTCTCTTCTTTTTTGGAGGAGTAGAATGTTGAGAGTCAGCAGTAGCCTCATCATCACTAGATGGCATTTC
TTCTGAGCAAAACAGGTTTTCCTCATTAAAGGCATTCCACCACTGCTCCCATTCATCAGTTCCATAGGTT
GGAATCTAAAATACACAAACAATTAGAATCAGTAGTTTAACACATTATACACTTAAAAATTTTATATTTA
CCTTAGAGCTTTAAATCTCTGTAGGTAGTTTGTCCAATTATGTCACACCACAGAAGTAAGGTTCCTTCAC
AAAGATCCTCTAGATTACACGTTGATGCGAGCCGAGGCGCAAGCAGCGGGGTGACGATCCATGCCACTCT
CTTGAGCGCAGCTCATGGGGAGAGTGCCATCATCTTGCTCCTCCACCTCTGGAGGGAAGCCATGGGATCC
AATACGGCGATTGATGTAGGAGCTCAGGTAATCCAGAACCTCCTGGCTGATGATGCCGTTCCAGGCGGGG
TAACGGATGCTACCCTCAGCGCTTCCCTTAAGTTGCTCGATATGCTGCCACTCCTCGATTGGATTGGTTT
CGTCCTTCAGCGCGATCATCTCCTTGCTGATGGGATCATAGGCATAATAACGCGACACCAGCGCGAAATA
GTGATCTGGTATGGCCGTGATCTG
